>Addgene plasmid #84211 | pAcUW21-hovimeh1 | depositor partial sequence | sequence record 163480 | insert
ATGATCAAGGGTGTGTTGGTGTCAGTGCTAGTGGTGGTGTCTGCAGTTGCATTGGGGCTATACATAGACT
ACAACAATGCTTTCACTGGTACAGCCCCATCACCAATAATGCAATGGTGGGGAGAAGGTAAACCTAGATT
AGATGATGGCATCATCAAACCATTCAAAATCAACTTTCCCAAAGAGCTTCTGGATGATTTGCATCATCGT
CTCAGCAACACTCGCCCTTTCCACCCACCACTAGACGATGTGGGTTTCCAGTATGGATTTAACACAGAGT
TTCTGCAGACTGTCCTGGACTTTTGGAGAACGAAATACTCCTGGGAGGAACGTCAAAATTACTTGAACTC
CCTGCCTCAATACACAATGGAAACTCAAGGCCTGCAGATCCACTTCATCCATGTAAAACCAAAAAATGCA
AAAGGATTACATGTATATCCACTCCTGCTAGTCCATGGTTGGCCAGGTTCTGTGAGAGAATTTTATGATA
TCATCCCTCTGCTGACTACTCCAAGAGAAGGACAAGATTTTGTGTTTGAGGTAGTTGCCCCATCACTGCC
TGGCTATGGATTTTCACAGGCTACAACCCGACATGGTCTTGGACCAGCCCAGGTCGCCGTTGTCTTGCGC
ACTCTTATGAAGCAACTGGGTCACAAAAGGTACTATGTCCAGGGCGGAGATTGGGGCAGCATCATTGTCA
CTCTGCTTGCACAGATGACCCGTGGTGATAGGATTCTTGGACTTCACACAAATATGGCGTATGTTATGCC
AACTACTGGAATGATGGCGTGGCAAATCATCGGCAGTTGGTATCCAAGTGTTATTGGTGATGAAACAGAA
CAGAAGTATGTTTATCCAATGTCTGATCACTACTCCTTTTTGCTAGAGGAATCTGGATATTTGCATCTGC
AAGCTACCAAGCCTGACACAATAGGTGTAGCTTTGAGAGATTCACCGATGGGGCTGGCTGCTTACATCTT
GGAGAAGTTCTCAACTTGGACTGATCGTTCATGGAAGAGTCTCAAGGATGGAGGTCTTCTTAAAAAGTTC
AAGCTGGAAGCTCTATTGGACAATGTCATGATCTACTGGATGACAGGCACCATCACTACCTCCATGCGTC
TGTACAGTGAACACTTCAACAGGACCCATCGAGCATTGGGCTTTGACCAGGCACCAGTAAAAGTACCTAC
GGCGATAGCTCGTTTCCCCAATGAGCTCGCCAATCAGCCTCGATGCTTTTTAGAGAAAAAGTTCACGAAT
TTGGTGCAAGTAACAGACATGCCTACAGGAGGTCACTTTGCAGCCTTTGAGGAACCTAAACTGTTGGCTG
ATGATATTTGGGATTTTGTCAGCGCTCTGCATCACAAATCCACCTAG
