>Addgene plasmid #84211 | pAcUW21-hovimeh1 | addgene partial sequence | sequence record 165522 | p2Bac-F 5'-ggacctttaattcaacccaacac-3'
ATTATTATCAAATCATTTGTATATTAATTAAAATACTATACTGTAAATTACATTTTATTTACAATCACAG
ATCTATGATCAAGGGTGTGTTGGTGTCAGTGCTAGTGGTGGTGTCTGCAGTTGCATTGGGGCTATACATA
GACTACAACAATGCTTTCACTGGTACAGCCCCATCACCAATAATGCAATGGTGGGGAGAAGGTAAACCTA
GATTAGATGATGGCATCATCAAACCATTCAAAATCAACTTTCCCAAAGAGCTTCTGGATGATTTGCATCA
TCGTCTCAGCAACACTCGCCCTTTCCACCCACCACTAGACGATGTGGGTTTCCAGTATGGATTTAACACA
GAGTTTCTGCAGACTGTCCTGGACTTTTGGAGAACGAAATACTCCTGGGAGGAACGTCAAAATTACTTGA
ACTCCCTGCCTCAATACACAATGGAAACTCAAGGCCTGCAGATCCACTTCATCCATGTAAAACCAAAAAA
TGCAAAAGGATTACATGTATATCCACTCCTGCTAGTCCATGGTTGGCCAGGTTCTGTGAGAGAATTTTAT
GATATCATCCCTCTGCTGACTACTCCAAGAGAAGGACAAGATTTTGTGTTTGAGGTAGTTGCCCCATCAC
TGCCTGGCTATGGATTTTCACAGGCTACAACCCGACATGGTCTTGGACCAGCCCAGGTCGCCGTTGTCTT
GCGCACTCTTATGAAGCAACTGGGTCACAAAAGGTACTATGTCCAGGGCGGAGATTGGGGCAGCATCATT
GTCACTCTGCTTGCACAGATGACCCGTGGTGATAGGATTCTTGGACTTCACACAAATATGGCGTATGTTA
TGCCAACTACTGGAATGATGGCGTGGCAAATCATCGGCAGTTGGTATCCAAGTGTTATTGGTGATGAAAC
AGAACAGAAGTATGTTTATCCAATGTCTGATCACTACTCCTTTTTGCTAGAGGAATCTGGATATTTGCAT
CTGCAAGCTACCAAGCCTGACACAATAGGTGTAGCTTTGA
