>Addgene plasmid #84211 | pAcUW21-hovimeh1 | addgene partial sequence | sequence record 165524 | M13-Rev 5'-CAGGAAACAGCTATGACC-3'
GCCTTCCTCCGTGTGGCCGAACACGTCGAGCGGGTGGTCGATGACCAGCGGCGTGCCGCACGCGACGCAC
AAGTATCTGTACACCGAATGATCGTCGGGCGAAGGCACGTCGGCCTCCAAGTGGCAATATTGGCAAATTC
GAAAATATATACAGTTGGGTTGTTTGCGCATATCTATCGTGGCGTTGGGCATGTACGTCCGAACGTTGAT
TTGCATGCAAGCCGAAATTAAATCATTGCGATTAGTGCGATTAAAACGTTGTACATCCTCGCTTTTAATC
ATGCCGTCGATTAAATCGCGCAATCGAGTCAAGTGATCAAAGTGTGGAATAATGTTTTCTTTGTATTCCC
GAGTCAAGCGCAGCGCGTATTTTAACAAACTAGCCATCTTGTAAGTTAGTTTCATTTAATGCAACTTTAT
CCAATAATATATTATGTATCGCACGTCAAGAATTAACAATGCGCCCGTTGTCGCATCTCAACACGACTAT
GATAGAGATCAAATAAAGCGCGAATTAAATAGCTTGCGACGCAACGTGCACGATCTGTGCACGCGTTCCG
GCACGAGCTTTGATTGTAATAAGTTTTTACGAAGCGATGACATGACCCCCGTAGTGACAACGATCACGCC
CAAAAGAACTGCCGACTACAAAATTACCGAGTATGTCGGTGACGTTAAAACTATTAAGCCATCCAATCGA
CCGTTAGTCGAATCAGGACCGCTGGTGCGAGAAGCCGCGAAGTATGGCGAATGCATCGTATAACGTGTGG
AGTCCGCTCATTAGAGCGTCATGTTTAGACAAGAAAGCTACATATTTAATTGATCCCGATGATTTTATTG
ATAAATTGACCCTAACTCCATACACGGTATT
