[The description below was written by a language model from this plasmid's Addgene catalogue record.]
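Description:
pAcUW21-hovimeh1 is a baculovirus transfer vector built on the commercial pAcUW21 backbone and intended for protein expression in insect cells. It is maintained in E. coli under ampicillin selection; the record gives no feature table, so the bacterial origin of replication, copy number and the exact viral flanking sequences are not documented here. As a transfer vector, it is not itself infectious. Its role is to deliver an expression cassette into a baculovirus genome by recombination in insect cells, yielding a recombinant virus that then drives production of the encoded protein during infection.

The insert is the coding sequence of meh1 (Hovi-mEH1), a microsomal epoxide hydrolase from the glassy-winged sharpshooter, Homalodisca vitripennis. It was placed between BglII and EcoRI sites, both of which remain intact, so the insert can be excised or exchanged. Expression is driven by the p10 promoter, a baculovirus very late promoter that becomes strongly active in the final phase of infection and is widely used for high-level recombinant protein production. No epitope or purification tags, fusion partners or reporters are recorded for the insert.

According to the record and its associated publication title, the construct was used to characterise this insect epoxide hydrolase, and its typical use would be generating recombinant baculovirus to express the enzyme in insect cells for biochemical study.
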