Addgene plasmid #84211: pAcUW21-hovimeh1
Purpose: baculovirus transfer vector containing hovimeh1 coding sequence from Homalodisca vitripennis
Depositing lab: Bruce Hammock. Depositing organization: University of California, Davis. Publication: Characterization of Hovi-mEH1, a microsomal epoxide hydrolase from the glassy-winged sharpshooter Homalodisca vitripennis. Kamita SG, Oshita GH, Wang P, Morisseau C, Hammock BD, Nandety RS, Falk BW. Arch Insect Biochem Physiol. 2013 Aug;83(4):171-9. doi: 10.1002/arch.21100. Epub 2013 May 23. PubMed 23704009.
Backbone
  Vector backbone: pAcUW21
  Backbone manufacturer: BD
  Vector type: Insect Expression
Growth in bacteria
  Bacterial resistance: Ampicillin, 100 μg/mL
  Growth temperature: 37°C
  Growth strain: DH5alpha
  Copy number: Unknown
Gene/Insert
  Gene/Insert name: meh1 (alt name: microsomal epoxide hydrolase)
  Species: Homalodisca vitripennis
  Promoter: p10
  Cloning method: Restriction Enzyme; 5′ cloning site BglII (not destroyed); 3′ cloning site EcoRI (not destroyed)
  Sequencing primers: 5′ p2Bac-F
Terms and licenses: Academic/Nonprofit Terms; Industry Terms: Not Available to Industry
How to cite: pAcUW21-hovimeh1 was a gift from Bruce Hammock (Addgene plasmid # 84211 ; http://n2t.net/addgene:84211 ; RRID:Addgene_84211)
